Addgene plasmid #154885: PB-SRT-tdTomato
Purpose: piggyBac self-reporting transposon with tdTomato marker for mammalian calling cards
Depositing lab: Joseph Dougherty & Rob Mitra. Depositing organization: Washington University in Saint Louis. Publication: Self-Reporting Transposons Enable Simultaneous Readout of Gene Expression and Transcription Factor Binding in Single Cells. Moudgil A, Wilkinson MN, Chen X, He J, Cammack AJ, Vasek MJ, Lagunas T Jr, Qi Z, Lalli MA, Guo C, Morris SA, Dougherty JD, Mitra RD. Cell. 2020 Aug 20;182(4):992-1008.e21. doi: 10.1016/j.cell.2020.06.037. Epub 2020 Jul 24. PubMed 32710817.
Backbone
  Vector backbone: Unknown
  Vector type: Mammalian Expression ; Transposon
Growth in bacteria
  Bacterial resistance: Ampicillin, 100 μg/mL
  Growth temperature: 30°C
  Growth strain: DH5alpha
  Copy number: High Copy
Gene/Insert
  Gene/Insert name: piggyBac SRT
  Cloning method: Gibson Cloning
Terms and licenses: Academic/Nonprofit Terms; Industry Terms: Not Available to Industry
Depositor comments: Please note there is a single mutation in tdTomato-T44A. Depositor confirms this does not affect plasmid function. Mitra Lab accession number: pRM1535
How to cite: PB-SRT-tdTomato was a gift from Joseph Dougherty & Rob Mitra (Addgene plasmid # 154885 ; http://n2t.net/addgene:154885 ; RRID:Addgene_154885)
