[The description below was written by a language model from this plasmid's Addgene catalogue record and pLannotate feature annotations shown in this document.]
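Description:
PB-SRT-tdTomato is a 5,859-nt mammalian expression and transposon donor plasmid carrying a piggyBac self-reporting transposon (SRT) marked with tdTomato, built by Gibson cloning for mammalian "calling cards" experiments. The backbone is recorded as unknown, although the annotated remnants (T7 promoter, a pBluescript-type MCS fragment, lacZα and M13 ori fragments) suggest a pBluescript-like cloning vector. It is maintained in E. coli through a high-copy ColE1/pUC origin and selected with ampicillin via the AmpR (β-lactamase) gene and its native promoter.

The annotated payload is a human EF-1α core promoter with portions of EF-1α intron A driving a mammalian codon-optimized tdTomato coding sequence, which serves as the fluorescent marker for cells that received the construct. The depositor notes a single T44A substitution in tdTomato that is said not to affect function. No polyadenylation signal is annotated after the reporter. This fits the self-reporting concept, in which transcription from the integrated transposon reads through its terminal repeat into flanking genomic DNA, so that insertion sites can be recovered from RNA. Downstream of tdTomato, the automated annotation also calls a hammerhead ribozyme motif, a 5S rRNA-like element and a short RSF ori fragment. A self-cleaving ribozyme placed outside the transposon would be expected to suppress signal from unexcised plasmid, but the record does not state the purpose of these elements, and some may be incidental similarity matches. The piggyBac terminal repeats themselves are not annotated in the feature table, and the plasmid encodes no transposase, which must be supplied separately. In calling cards, transposase linked to a transcription factor deposits SRTs near binding sites, allowing binding and gene expression to be read out together, including in single cells.
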