Features (pLannotate 1.2.2; 14 found; start..end, strand, type, name):
    145..163     +  promoter       T7 promoter: promoter for bacteriophage T7 RNA polymerase
    434..452     -  misc_feature   MCS (fragment): pBluescript multiple cloning site
    522..733     +  promoter       EF-1α core promoter: core promoter for human elongation factor EF-1α
    734..847     +  intron         EF-1α intron A (fragment): intron upstream of the start codon of human EF-1α
   1473..1676    +  intron         EF-1α intron A: truncated intron upstream of the start codon of human EF-1α
   1697..3126    +  CDS            tdTomato (fragment): tandem dimeric (pseudo-monomeric) derivative of DsRed (Shaner et al., 2004) mammalian codon-optimized
   3568..3620    +  ncRNA          Hammerhead 1: Accession: RF00163 - Hammerhead ribozyme (type I)
   3661..3779    +  ncRNA          5S rRNA: Accession: RF00001 - 5S ribosomal RNA
   3819..3859    -  rep_origin     RSF ori (fragment): Plasmids containing the RSF 1030 origin of replication can be propagated in E. coli cells that contain additional plasmids with compatible origins.
   3937..4525    -  rep_origin     ori: high-copy-number ColE1/pMB1/pBR322/pUC origin of replication
   4696..5556    -  CDS            AmpR: β-lactamase; bla; confers resistance to ampicillin, carbenicillin, and related antibiotics
   5557..5661    -  promoter       AmpR promoter: bla
   5687..5818    -  rep_origin     M13 ori (fragment): M13 bacteriophage origin of replication; arrow indicates direction of (+) strand synthesis
   5839..136     -  CDS            lacZα (fragment) (across the origin): LacZα fragment of β-galactosidase; lacZ fragment
>Addgene plasmid #154885 | PB-SRT-tdTomato | addgene full sequence | sequence record 308644 | Addgene NGS Result
CTGTTGGGAAGGGCGTTTCGGTGCGGGCCTCTTCGCTATTACGCCAGCTGGCGAAAGGGGGATGTGCTGC
AAGGCGATTAAGTTGGGTAACGCCAGGGTTTTCCCAGTCACGACGTTGTAAAACGACGGCCAGTGAGCGC
GACGTAATACGACTCACTATAGGGCGAATTGGCGGAAGGCCGTCAAGGCCGCATTTAACCCTAGAAAGAT
AATCATATTGTGACGTACGTTAAAGATAATCATGTGTAAAATTGACGCATGTGTTTTATCGGTCTGTATA
TCGAGGTTTATTTATTAATTTGAATAGATATTAAGTTTTATTATATTTACACTTACATACTAATAATAAA
TTCAACAAACAATTTATTTATGTTTATTTATTTATTAAAAAAAACAAAAACTCAAAATTTCTTCTATAAA
GTAACAAAACTTTTATCGAATTCCTGCAGCCCAGCTTGATCTTAGGTCCCTCGACGAATTCTCTAGAGAA
GAGCATGCGTGAGGCTCCGGTGCCCGTCAGTGGGCAGAGCGCACATCGCCCACAGTCCCCGAGAAGTTGG
GGGGAGGGGTCGGCAATTGAACCGGTGCCTAGAGAAGGTGGCGCGGGGTAAACTGGGAAAGTGATGTCGT
GTACTGGCTCCGCCTTTTTCCCGAGGGTGGGGGAGAACCGTATATAAGTGCAGTAGTCGCCGTGAACGTT
CTTTTTCGCAACGGGTTTGCCGCCAGAACACAGGTAAGTGCCGTGTGTGGTTCCCGCGGGCCTGGCCTCT
TTACGGGTTATGGCCCTTGCGTGCCTTGAATTACTTCCACGCCCCTGGCTGCAGTACGTGATTCTTGATC
CCGAGCTTCGGGTTGGAAGTGGGTGGGAGAGTTCGAGGCCTTGCGCTTAAGGAGCCCCTTCGCCTCGTGC
TTGAGTTGAGGCCTGGCTTGGGCGCTGGGGCCGCCGCGTGCGAATCTGGTGGCACCTTCGCGCCTGTCTC
GCTGCTTTCGATAAGTCTCTAGCCATTTAAAATTTTTGATGACCTGCTGCGACGCTTTTTTTCTGGCAAG
ATAGTCTTGTAAATGCGGGCCAAGATCTGCACACTGGTATTTCGGTTTTTGGGGCCGCGGGCGGCGACGG
GGCCCGTGCGTCCCAGCGCACATGTTCGGCGAGGCGGGGCCTGCGAGCGCGGCCACCGAGAATCGGACGG
GGGTAGTCTCAAGCTGGCCGGCCTGCTCTGGTGCCTGGCCTCGCGCCGCCGTGTATCGCCCCGCCCTGGG
CGGCAAGGCTGGCCCGGTCGGCACCAGTTGCGTGAGCGGAAAGATGGCCGCTTCCCGGCCCTGCTGCAGG
GAGCTCAAAATGGAGGACGCGGCGCTCGGGAGAGCGGGCGGGTGAGTCACCCACACAAAGGAAAAGGGCC
TTTCCGTCCTCAGCCGTCGCTTCATGTGACTCCACGGAGTACCGGGCGCCGTCCAGGCACCTCGATTAGT
TCTCGAGCTTTTGGAGTACGTCGTCTTTAGGTTGGGGGGAGGGGTTTTATGCGATGGAGTTTCCCCACAC
TGAGTGGGTGGAGACTGAAGTTAGGCCAGCTTGGCACTTGATGTAATTCTCCTTGGAATTTGCCCTTTTT
GAGTTTGGATCTTGGTTCATTCTCAAGCCTCAGACAGTGGTTCAAAGTTTTTTTCTTCCATTTCAGGTGT
CGTGAAAACTACGCCAATGGTGAGCAAGGGCGAGGAGGTCATCAAAGAGTTCATGCGCTTCAAGGTGCGC
ATGGAGGGCTCCATGAACGGCCACGAGTTCGAGATCGAGGGCGAGGGCGAGGGCCGCCCCTACGAGGGCA
CCCAGGCCGCCAAGCTGAAGGTGACCAAGGGCGGCCCCCTGCCCTTCGCCTGGGACATCCTGTCCCCCCA
GTTCATGTACGGCTCCAAGGCGTACGTGAAGCACCCCGCCGACATCCCCGATTACAAGAAGCTGTCCTTC
CCCGAGGGCTTCAAGTGGGAGCGCGTGATGAACTTCGAGGACGGCGGTCTGGTGACCGTGACCCAGGACT
CCTCCCTGCAGGACGGCACGCTGATCTACAAGGTGAAGATGCGCGGCACCAACTTCCCCCCCGACGGCCC
CGTAATGCAGAAGAAGACCATGGGCTGGGAGGCCTCCACCGAGCGCCTGTACCCCCGCGACGGCGTGCTG
AAGGGCGAGATCCACCAGGCCCTGAAGCTGAAGGACGGCGGCCACTACCTGGTGGAGTTCAAGACCATCT
ACATGGCCAAGAAGCCCGTGCAACTGCCCGGCTACTACTACGTGGACACCAAGCTGGACATCACCTCCCA
CAACGAGGACTACACCATCGTGGAACAGTACGAGCGCTCCGAGGGCCGCCACCACCTGTTCCTGGGGCAT
GGCACCGGCAGCACCGGCAGCGGCAGCTCCGGCACCGCCTCCTCCGAGGACAACAACATGGCCGTCATCA
AAGAGTTCATGCGCTTCAAGGTGCGCATGGAGGGCTCCATGAACGGCCACGAGTTCGAGATCGAGGGCGA
GGGCGAGGGCCGCCCCTACGAGGGCACCCAGACCGCCAAGCTGAAGGTGACCAAGGGCGGCCCCCTGCCC
TTCGCCTGGGACATCCTGTCCCCCCAGTTCATGTACGGCTCCAAGGCGTACGTGAAGCACCCCGCCGACA
TCCCCGATTACAAGAAGCTGTCCTTCCCCGAGGGCTTCAAGTGGGAGCGCGTGATGAACTTCGAGGACGG
CGGTCTGGTGACCGTGACCCAGGACTCCTCCCTGCAGGACGGCACGCTGATCTACAAGGTGAAGATGCGC
GGCACCAACTTCCCCCCCGACGGCCCCGTAATGCAGAAGAAGACCATGGGCTGGGAGGCCTCCACCGAGC
GCCTGTACCCCCGCGACGGCGTGCTGAAGGGCGAGATCCACCAGGCCCTGAAGCTGAAGGACGGCGGCCA
CTACCTGGTGGAGTTCAAGACCATCTACATGGCCAAGAAGCCCGTGCAACTGCCCGGCTACTACTACGTG
GACACCAAGCTGGACATCACCTCCCACAACGAGGACTACACCATCGTGGAACAGTACGAGCGCTCCGAGG
GCCGCCACCACCTGTTCCTGTACGGCATGGACGAGCTGTACAAGTAATCGATAACAACTCGAGTACCGGC
TTAAGTGATAGATCGGAAGAGCGGTTCAGCAGGAATGCCGAGACCGGTTTAAACTCAGTGTCCATAGCGA
CGCCGGCGCGATAAGCTATCTATAACAAGAAAATATATATATAATAAGTTATCACGTAAGTAGAACATGA
AATAACAATATAATTATCGTATGAGTTAAATCTTAAAAGTCACGTAAAAGATAATCATGCGTCATTTTGA
CTCACGCGGTCGTTATAGTTCAAAATCAGTGACACTTACCGCATTGACAAGCACGCCTCACGGGAGCTCC
AAGCGGCGACTGAGATGTCCTAAATGCACAGCGACGGATTCGCGCTATTTAGAAAGAGAGAGCAATATTT
CAAGAATGCATGCGTCAATTTTACGCAGACTATCTTTCTAGGGTTAAGAGCTCCTGAGATGCAGGTACAT
CCCACTGATGAGTCCCAAATAGGACGAAACGCGCTTCGGTGCGTCTGGGATTCCACTGCTATCCACGCGG
CCGCACGGCATTACGTTAGACGTCTAGGCCACACCACCCTGAAGGCGCCTGCTCGCCTCTGATCTGTTGA
AGCTAAGCAGGGTCGGTCCTGGTTAGTACTTGGATGGGACTCCGCCTGGTAATAGCCGGTACCGTAGGCT
TGCATGGTCATAGCTGTTTCCTTGCGTATTGGGCGCTCTCCGCTTCCTCGCTCACTGACTCGCTGCGCTC
GGTCGTTCGGGTAAAGCCTGGGGTGCCTAATGAGCAAAAGGCCAGCAAAAGGCCAGGAACCGTAAAAAGG
CCGCGTTGCTGGCGTTTTTCCATAGGCTCCGCCCCCCTGACGAGCATCACAAAAATCGACGCTCAAGTCA
GAGGTGGCGAAACCCGACAGGACTATAAAGATACCAGGCGTTTCCCCCTGGAAGCTCCCTCGTGCGCTCT
CCTGTTCCGACCCTGCCGCTTACCGGATACCTGTCCGCCTTTCTCCCTTCGGGAAGCGTGGCGCTTTCTC
ATAGCTCACGCTGTAGGTATCTCAGTTCGGTGTAGGTCGTTCGCTCCAAGCTGGGCTGTGTGCACGAACC
CCCCGTTCAGCCCGACCGCTGCGCCTTATCCGGTAACTATCGTCTTGAGTCCAACCCGGTAAGACACGAC
TTATCGCCACTGGCAGCAGCCACTGGTAACAGGATTAGCAGAGCGAGGTATGTAGGCGGTGCTACAGAGT
TCTTGAAGTGGTGGCCTAACTACGGCTACACTAGAAGAACAGTATTTGGTATCTGCGCTCTGCTGAAGCC
AGTTACCTTCGGAAAAAGAGTTGGTAGCTCTTGATCCGGCAAACAAACCACCGCTGGTAGCGGTGGTTTT
TTTGTTTGCAAGCAGCAGATTACGCGCAGAAAAAAAGGATCTCAAGAAGATCCTTTGATCTTTTCTACGG
GGTCTGACGCTCAGTGGAACGAAAACTCACGTTAAGGGATTTTGGTCATGAGATTATCAAAAAGGATCTT
CACCTAGATCCTTTTAAATTAAAAATGAAGTTTTAAATCAATCTAAAGTATATATGAGTAAACTTGGTCT
GACAGTTACCAATGCTTAATCAGTGAGGCACCTATCTCAGCGATCTGTCTATTTCGTTCATCCATAGTTG
CCTGACTCCCCGTCGTGTAGATAACTACGATACGGGAGGGCTTACCATCTGGCCCCAGTGCTGCAATGAT
ACCGCGAGAACCACGCTCACCGGCTCCAGATTTATCAGCAATAAACCAGCCAGCCGGAAGGGCCGAGCGC
AGAAGTGGTCCTGCAACTTTATCCGCCTCCATCCAGTCTATTAATTGTTGCCGGGAAGCTAGAGTAAGTA
GTTCGCCAGTTAATAGTTTGCGCAACGTTGTTGCCATTGCTACAGGCATCGTGGTGTCACGCTCGTCGTT
TGGTATGGCTTCATTCAGCTCCGGTTCCCAACGATCAAGGCGAGTTACATGATCCCCCATGTTGTGCAAA
AAAGCGGTTAGCTCCTTCGGTCCTCCGATCGTTGTCAGAAGTAAGTTGGCCGCAGTGTTATCACTCATGG
TTATGGCAGCACTGCATAATTCTCTTACTGTCATGCCATCCGTAAGATGCTTTTCTGTGACTGGTGAGTA
CTCAACCAAGTCATTCTGAGAATAGTGTATGCGGCGACCGAGTTGCTCTTGCCCGGCGTCAATACGGGAT
AATACCGCGCCACATAGCAGAACTTTAAAAGTGCTCATCATTGGAAAACGTTCTTCGGGGCGAAAACTCT
CAAGGATCTTACCGCTGTTGAGATCCAGTTCGATGTAACCCACTCGTGCACCCAACTGATCTTCAGCATC
TTTTACTTTCACCAGCGTTTCTGGGTGAGCAAAAACAGGAAGGCAAAATGCCGCAAAAAAGGGAATAAGG
GCGACACGGAAATGTTGAATACTCATACTCTTCCTTTTTCAATATTATTGAAGCATTTATCAGGGTTATT
GTCTCATGAGCGGATACATATTTGAATGTATTTAGAAAAATAAACAAATAGGGGTTCCGCGCACATTTCC
CCGAAAAGTGCCACCTAAATTGTAAGCGTTAATATTTTGTTAAAATTCGCGTTAAATTTTTGTTAAATCA
GCTCATTTTTTAACCAATAGGCCGAAATCGGCAAAATCCCTTATAAATCAAAAGAATAGACCGAGATAGG
GTTGAGTGGCCGCTACAGGGCGCTCCCATTCGCCATTCAGGCTGCGCAA
